Addgene plasmid #234620: hnRNPA1_D262V-FLAG-IRES-eGFP
Purpose: Mammalian expression of full-length hnRNPA1 D262V with C-terminal FLAG tag co-expressing with eGFP via IRES sequence
Depositing lab: Tanja Mittag. Depositing organization: St. Jude Children's Research Hospital. Publication: Metastable condensates suppress conversion to amyloid fibrils. Das T, Zaidi F, Farag M, Ruff KM, Messing J, Taylor JP, Pappu RV, Mittag T. bioRxiv [Preprint]. 2024 Mar 3:2024.02.28.582569. doi: 10.1101/2024.02.28.582569. PubMed 38464104.
Backbone
  Vector backbone: pcDNA4/TO/myc-His A
  Backbone manufacturer: Thermo Fisher Scientific
  Vector type: Mammalian Expression
Growth in bacteria
  Bacterial resistance: Ampicillin, 100 μg/mL
  Growth temperature: 37°C
  Growth strain: DH5alpha
  Copy number: High Copy
Gene/Insert
  Gene/Insert name: hnRNPA1 D262V
  Species: H. sapiens (human)
  Mutation: Famillial ALS mutation D262V, C-terminal FLAG tag, co-expressing with eGFP via IRES sequence
  Entrez Gene: HNRNPA1 (a.k.a. ALS19, ALS20, HNRPA1, HNRPA1L3, IBMPFD3, MPD3, UP 1, hnRNP A1, hnRNP-A1)
  Promoter: CMV
  Tag / fusion protein: FLAG (C terminal on insert)
  Cloning method: Restriction Enzyme; 5′ cloning site Unknown (unknown if destroyed)
Terms and licenses: Academic/Nonprofit Terms; Industry Terms: Not Available to Industry
Depositor comments: Please visit https://doi.org/10.1101/2024.02.28.582569 for bioRxiv preprint.
How to cite: hnRNPA1_D262V-FLAG-IRES-eGFP was a gift from Tanja Mittag (Addgene plasmid # 234620 ; http://n2t.net/addgene:234620 ; RRID:Addgene_234620)
