[The description below was written by a language model from this plasmid's Addgene catalogue record and pLannotate feature annotations shown in this document.]
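Description:
hnRNPA1_D262V-FLAG-IRES-eGFP is a mammalian expression plasmid of about 7.4 kb built on the pcDNA4/TO/myc-His A backbone. It is propagated in E. coli through a high-copy ColE1/pUC-type origin and selected with ampicillin via the β-lactamase gene. An f1 origin is also present. The backbone carries a second marker cassette in which the SV40 early promoter and the bacterial EM7 promoter drive the Sh ble gene, followed by an SV40 polyadenylation signal. This cassette can confer Zeocin resistance in mammalian cells as well as in bacteria.

The payload is a bicistronic transcription unit under the CMV immediate-early enhancer and promoter. Short tet operator matches lie immediately downstream of the promoter, consistent with the CMV/TetO2 arrangement of the "TO" backbone. Expression would therefore be constitutive in ordinary cells and repressible, then tetracycline-inducible, in cells that express the Tet repressor. The first open reading frame encodes full-length human hnRNPA1 carrying the familial ALS mutation D262V, fused at its C terminus to a FLAG epitope for detection or immunoprecipitation. The annotation tool matched this coding sequence to the bovine orthologue, but the catalogue lists the species as human. An EMCV IRES follows and allows cap-independent translation of EGFP from the same mRNA, so green fluorescence marks transfected cells without fusing a fluorescent protein to hnRNPA1. The transcript ends at the bGH polyadenylation signal. No myc or His tag from the backbone is annotated.

The construct is intended for expressing the disease-associated hnRNPA1 variant in mammalian cells, and it was deposited in connection with work on condensates and amyloid fibril formation.
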