Features (pLannotate 1.2.2; 25 found; start..end, strand, type, name):
    135..182     +  promoter       EM7 promoter: synthetic bacterial promoter&nbsp
    201..575     +  CDS            BleoR: antibiotic-binding protein; Sh ble from Streptoalloteichus hindustanus; confers resistance to bleomycin, phleomycin, and Zeocin™
    585..710     +  CDS            ble (fragment): BLE_KLEPN - Experimental evidence at protein level: Swiss-Prot protein existence level 1. Binding protein with a strong affinity to the bleomycin family of antibiotics. Binds to CL990; an antimitotic-antibiotic compound. From Klebsiella pneumoniae.
    705..826     +  polyA_signal   SV40 poly(A) signal: SV40 polyadenylation signal
    899..915     -  protein_bind   lac operator: The lac repressor binds to the lac operator to inhibit transcription in E. coli. This inhibition can be relieved by adding lactose or isopropyl-β-D-thiogalactopyranoside (IPTG). lac repressor encoded by lacI
    923..953     -  promoter       lac promoter: promoter for the E. coli lac operon
    968..989     -  protein_bind   CAP binding site: CAP binding activates transcription in the presence of cAMP. E. coli catabolite activator protein
   1002..1094    -  CDS            lacI (fragment): lac repressor; lacI; The lac repressor binds to the lac operator to inhibit transcription in E. coli. This inhibition can be relieved by adding lactose or isopropyl-β-D-thiogalactopyranoside (IPTG).
   1277..1865    -  rep_origin     ori: high-copy-number ColE1/pMB1/pBR322/pUC origin of replication
   2036..2896    -  CDS            AmpR: β-lactamase; bla; confers resistance to ampicillin, carbenicillin, and related antibiotics
   2897..3001    -  promoter       AmpR promoter: bla
   3060..3112    -  misc_feature   bom (fragment): basis of mobility region from pBR322
   3267..3646    +  enhancer       CMV enhancer: human cytomegalovirus immediate early enhancer
   3647..3850    +  promoter       CMV promoter: human cytomegalovirus (CMV) immediate early promoter
   3852..3871    +  promoter       PLtetO-1 promoter (fragment): modified phage lambda PL promoter with tet operator sites (Lutz and Bujard, 1997)
   3873..3892    +  promoter       PLtetO-1 promoter (fragment): modified phage lambda PL promoter with tet operator sites (Lutz and Bujard, 1997)
   3900..3933    +  promoter       TRE3GV promoter (fragment): 3rd-generation Tet-responsive promoter that can be activated by binding of Tet-On® 3G, optimized for retroviral and lentiviral vectors
   4057..5016    +  CDS            HNRNPA1: ROA1_BOVIN - Also known as HNRPA1. Experimental evidence at protein level: Swiss-Prot protein existence level 1. Involved in the packaging of pre-mRNA into hnRNP particles, transport of poly(A) mRNA from the nucleus to the cytoplasm and may modulate splice site selection. May bind to specific miRNA hairpins. Binds to the IRES and thereby inhibits the translation of the apoptosis protease activating factor APAF1. From Bos taurus (Bovine).
   5020..5040    +  CDS            FLAG (fragment): FLAG® epitope tag, followed by an enterokinase cleavage site
   5051..5611    +  misc_feature   IRES: internal ribosome entry site (IRES) of the encephalomyocarditis virus (EMCV)
   5614..6330    +  CDS            EGFP: EGFP is a basic (constitutively fluorescent) green fluorescent protein published in 1996, derived from Aequorea victoria. It is reported to be a rapidly-maturing weak dimer with moderate acid sensitivity.
   6443..6667    +  polyA_signal   bGH poly(A) signal: bovine growth hormone polyadenylation signal
   6671..6692    +  promoter       SV40 promoter (fragment): SV40 enhancer and early promoter
   6713..7141    +  rep_origin     f1 ori (sequence partly withheld): f1 bacteriophage origin of replication; arrow indicates direction of (+) strand synthesis
   7155..87      +  promoter       SV40 promoter (across the origin): SV40 enhancer and early promoter
>Addgene plasmid #234620 | hnRNPA1_D262V-FLAG-IRES-eGFP | addgene full sequence | sequence record 464955 | Addgene NGS Result
ATTTATGCAGAGGCCGAGGCCGCCTCTGCCTCTGAGCTATTCCAGAAGTAGTGAGGAGGCTTTTTTGGAG
GCCTAGGCTTTTGCAAAAAGCTCCCGGGAGCTTGTATATCCATTTTCGGATCTGATCAGCACGTGTTGAC
AATTAATCATCGGCATAGTATATCGGCATAGTATAATACGACAAGGTGAGGAACTAAACCATGGCCAAGT
TGACCAGTGCCGTTCCGGTGCTCACCGCGCGCGACGTCGCCGGAGCGGTCGAGTTCTGGACCGACCGGCT
CGGGTTCTCCCGGGACTTCGTGGAGGACGACTTCGCCGGTGTGGTCCGGGACGACGTGACCCTGTTCATC
AGCGCGGTCCAGGACCAGGTGGTGCCGGACAACACCCTGGCCTGGGTGTGGGTGCGCGGCCTGGACGAGC
TGTACGCCGAGTGGTCGGAGGTCGTGTCCACGAACTTCCGGGACGCCTCCGGGCCGGCCATGACCGAGAT
CGGCGAGCAGCCGTGGGGGCGGGAGTTCGCCCTGCGCGACCCGGCCGGCAACTGCGTGCACTTCGTGGCC
GAGGAGCAGGACTGACACGTGCTACGAGATTTCGATTCCACCGCCGCCTTCTATGAAAGGTTGGGCTTCG
GAATCGTTTTCCGGGACGCCGGCTGGATGATCCTCCAGCGCGGGGATCTCATGCTGGAGTTCTTCGCCCA
CCCCAACTTGTTTATTGCAGCTTATAATGGTTACAAATAAAGCAATAGCATCACAAATTTCACAAATAAA
GCATTTTTTTCACTGCATTCTAGTTGTGGTTTGTCCAAACTCATCAATGTATCTTATCATGTCTGTATAC
CGTCGACCTCTAGCTAGAGCTTGGCGTAATCATGGTCATAGCTGTTTCCTGTGTGAAATTGTTATCCGCT
CACAATTCCACACAACATACGAGCCGGAAGCATAAAGTGTAAAGCCTGGGGTGCCTAATGAGTGAGCTAA
CTCACATTAATTGCGTTGCGCTCACTGCCCGCTTTCCAGTCGGGAAACCTGTCGTGCCAGCTGCATTAAT
GAATCGGCCAACGCGCGGGGAGAGGCGGTTTGCGTATTGGGCGCTCTTCCGCTTCCTCGCTCACTGACTC
GCTGCGCTCGGTCGTTCGGCTGCGGCGAGCGGTATCAGCTCACTCAAAGGCGGTAATACGGTTATCCACA
GAATCAGGGGATAACGCAGGAAAGAACATGTGAGCAAAAGGCCAGCAAAAGGCCAGGAACCGTAAAAAGG
CCGCGTTGCTGGCGTTTTTCCATAGGCTCCGCCCCCCTGACGAGCATCACAAAAATCGACGCTCAAGTCA
GAGGTGGCGAAACCCGACAGGACTATAAAGATACCAGGCGTTTCCCCCTGGAAGCTCCCTCGTGCGCTCT
CCTGTTCCGACCCTGCCGCTTACCGGATACCTGTCCGCCTTTCTCCCTTCGGGAAGCGTGGCGCTTTCTC
ATAGCTCACGCTGTAGGTATCTCAGTTCGGTGTAGGTCGTTCGCTCCAAGCTGGGCTGTGTGCACGAACC
CCCCGTTCAGCCCGACCGCTGCGCCTTATCCGGTAACTATCGTCTTGAGTCCAACCCGGTAAGACACGAC
TTATCGCCACTGGCAGCAGCCACTGGTAACAGGATTAGCAGAGCGAGGTATGTAGGCGGTGCTACAGAGT
TCTTGAAGTGGTGGCCTAACTACGGCTACACTAGAAGAACAGTATTTGGTATCTGCGCTCTGCTGAAGCC
AGTTACCTTCGGAAAAAGAGTTGGTAGCTCTTGATCCGGCAAACAAACCACCGCTGGTAGCGGTGGTTTT
TTTGTTTGCAAGCAGCAGATTACGCGCAGAAAAAAAGGATCTCAAGAAGATCCTTTGATCTTTTCTACGG
GGTCTGACGCTCAGTGGAACGAAAACTCACGTTAAGGGATTTTGGTCATGAGATTATCAAAAAGGATCTT
CACCTAGATCCTTTTAAATTAAAAATGAAGTTTTAAATCAATCTAAAGTATATATGAGTAAACTTGGTCT
GACAGTTACCAATGCTTAATCAGTGAGGCACCTATCTCAGCGATCTGTCTATTTCGTTCATCCATAGTTG
CCTGACTCCCCGTCGTGTAGATAACTACGATACGGGAGGGCTTACCATCTGGCCCCAGTGCTGCAATGAT
ACCGCGAGACCCACGCTCACCGGCTCCAGATTTATCAGCAATAAACCAGCCAGCCGGAAGGGCCGAGCGC
AGAAGTGGTCCTGCAACTTTATCCGCCTCCATCCAGTCTATTAATTGTTGCCGGGAAGCTAGAGTAAGTA
GTTCGCCAGTTAATAGTTTGCGCAACGTTGTTGCCATTGCTACAGGCATCGTGGTGTCACGCTCGTCGTT
TGGTATGGCTTCATTCAGCTCCGGTTCCCAACGATCAAGGCGAGTTACATGATCCCCCATGTTGTGCAAA
AAAGCGGTTAGCTCCTTCGGTCCTCCGATCGTTGTCAGAAGTAAGTTGGCCGCAGTGTTATCACTCATGG
TTATGGCAGCACTGCATAATTCTCTTACTGTCATGCCATCCGTAAGATGCTTTTCTGTGACTGGTGAGTA
CTCAACCAAGTCATTCTGAGAATAGTGTATGCGGCGACCGAGTTGCTCTTGCCCGGCGTCAATACGGGAT
AATACCGCGCCACATAGCAGAACTTTAAAAGTGCTCATCATTGGAAAACGTTCTTCGGGGCGAAAACTCT
CAAGGATCTTACCGCTGTTGAGATCCAGTTCGATGTAACCCACTCGTGCACCCAACTGATCTTCAGCATC
TTTTACTTTCACCAGCGTTTCTGGGTGAGCAAAAACAGGAAGGCAAAATGCCGCAAAAAAGGGAATAAGG
GCGACACGGAAATGTTGAATACTCATACTCTTCCTTTTTCAATATTATTGAAGCATTTATCAGGGTTATT
GTCTCATGAGCGGATACATATTTGAATGTATTTAGAAAAATAAACAAATAGGGGTTCCGCGCACATTTCC
CCGAAAAGTGCCACCTGACGTCGACGGATCGGGAGATCTCCCGATCCCCTATGGTGCACTCTCAGTACAA
TCTGCTCTGATGCCGCATAGTTAAGCCAGTATCTGCTCCCTGCTTGTGTGTTGGAGGTCGCTGAGTAGTG
CGCGAGCAAAATTTAAGCTACAACAAGGCAAGGCTTGACCGACAATTGCATGAAGAATCTGCTTAGGGTT
AGGCGTTTTGCGCTGCTTCGCGATGTACGGGCCAGATATACGCGTTGACATTGATTATTGACTAGTTATT
AATAGTAATCAATTACGGGGTCATTAGTTCATAGCCCATATATGGAGTTCCGCGTTACATAACTTACGGT
AAATGGCCCGCCTGGCTGACCGCCCAACGACCCCCGCCCATTGACGTCAATAATGACGTATGTTCCCATA
GTAACGCCAATAGGGACTTTCCATTGACGTCAATGGGTGGAGTATTTACGGTAAACTGCCCACTTGGCAG
TACATCAAGTGTATCATATGCCAAGTACGCCCCCTATTGACGTCAATGACGGTAAATGGCCCGCCTGGCA
TTATGCCCAGTACATGACCTTATGGGACTTTCCTACTTGGCAGTACATCTACGTATTAGTCATCGCTATT
ACCATGGTGATGCGGTTTTGGCAGTACATCAATGGGCGTGGATAGCGGTTTGACTCACGGGGATTTCCAA
GTCTCCACCCCATTGACGTCAATGGGAGTTTGTTTTGGCACCAAAATCAACGGGACTTTCCAAAATGTCG
TAACAACTCCGCCCCATTGACGCAAATGGGCGGTAGGCGTGTACGGTGGGAGGTCTATATAAGCAGAGCT
CTCCCTATCAGTGATAGAGATCTCCCTATCAGTGATAGAGATCGTCGACGAGCTCGTTTAGTGAACCGTC
AGATCGCCTGGAGACGCCATCCACGCTGTTTTGACCTCCATAGAAGACACCGGGACCGATCCAGCCTCCG
GACTCTAGCGTTTAAACTTAAGCTTGGTACCGAGCTCGGATCCACTAGTCCAGTGTGGTGGAATTCATGT
CTAAGTCAGAGTCTCCTAAAGAGCCCGAACAGCTGAGGAAGCTCTTCATTGGAGGGTTGAGCTTTGAAAC
AACTGATGAGAGCCTGAGGAGCCATTTTGAGCAATGGGGAACGCTCACGGACTGTGTGGTAATGAGAGAT
CCAAACACCAAGCGCTCCAGGGGCTTTGGGTTTGTCACATATGCCACTGTGGAGGAGGTGGATGCAGCTA
TGAATGCAAGGCCACACAAGGTGGATGGAAGAGTTGTGGAACCAAAGAGAGCTGTCTCCAGAGAAGATTC
TCAAAGACCAGGTGCCCACTTAACTGTGAAAAAGATATTTGTTGGTGGCATTAAAGAAGACACTGAAGAA
CATCACCTAAGAGATTATTTTGAACAGTATGGAAAAATTGAAGTGATTGAAATCATGACTGACCGAGGCA
GTGGCAAGAAAAGGGGCTTTGCCTTTGTAACCTTTGACGACCATGACTCCGTGGATAAGATTGTCATTCA
GAAATACCATACTGTGAATGGCCACAACTGTGAAGTTAGAAAAGCCCTGTCAAAGCAAGAGATGGCTAGT
GCTTCATCCAGCCAAAGAGGTCGAAGTGGTTCTGGAAACTTTGGTGGTGGTCGTGGAGGTGGTTTCGGTG
GGAATGACAACTTCGGTCGTGGAGGAAACTTCAGTGGTCGTGGTGGCTTTGGTGGCAGCCGTGGTGGTGG
TGGATATGGTGGCAGTGGGGATGGCTATAATGGATTTGGTAATGATGGAAGCAATTTTGGAGGTGGTGGA
AGCTACAATGTTTTTGGGAATTACAACAATCAGTCTTCAAATTTTGGACCCATGAAGGGAGGAAATTTTG
GAGGCAGAAGCTCTGGCCCCTATGGCGGTGGAGGCCAATACTTTGCAAAACCACGAAACCAAGGTGGCTA
TGGCGGTTCCAGCAGCAGCAGTAGCTATGGCAGTGGCAGAAGATTTGACTACAAGGACGACGATGACAAG
TAAGCGGCCGCCCCCCCCCTAACGTTACTGGCCGAAGCCGCTTGGAATAAGGCCGGTGTGCGTTTGTCTA
TATGTTATTTTCCACCATATTGCCGTCTTTTGGCAATGTGAGGGCCCGGAAACCTGGCCCTGTCTTCTTG
ACGAGCATTCCTAGGGGTCTTTCCCCTCTCGCCAAAGGAATGCAAGGTCTGTTGAATGTCGTGAAGGAAG
CAGTTCCTCTGGAAGCTTCTTGAAGACAAACAACGTCTGTAGCGACCCTTTGCAGGCAGCGGAACCCCCC
ACCTGGCGACAGGTGCCTCTGCGGCCAAAAGCCACGTGTATAAGATACACCTGCAAAGGCGGCACAACCC
CAGTGCCACGTTGTGAGTTGGATAGTTGTGGAAAGAGTCAAATGGCTCTCCTCAAGCGTATTCAACAAGG
GGCTGAAGGATGCCCAGAAGGTACCCCATTGTATGGGATCTGATCTGGGGCCTCGGTGCACATGCTTTAC
ATGTGTTTAGTCGAGGTTAAAAAAACGTCTAGGCCCCCCGAACCACGGGGACGTGGTTTTCCTTTGAAAA
ACACGATAATACCATGGTGAGCAAGGGCGAGGAGCTGTTCACCGGGGTGGTGCCCATCCTGGTCGAGCTG
GACGGCGACGTAAACGGCCACAAGTTCAGCGTGTCCGGCGAGGGCGAGGGCGATGCCACCTACGGCAAGC
TGACCCTGAAGTTCATCTGCACCACCGGCAAGCTGCCCGTGCCCTGGCCCACCCTCGTGACCACCCTGAC
CTACGGCGTGCAGTGCTTCAGCCGCTACCCCGACCACATGAAGCAGCACGACTTCTTCAAGTCCGCCATG
CCCGAAGGCTACGTCCAGGAGCGCACCATCTTCTTCAAGGACGACGGCAACTACAAGACCCGCGCCGAGG
TGAAGTTCGAGGGCGACACCCTGGTGAACCGCATCGAGCTGAAGGGCATCGACTTCAAGGAGGACGGCAA
CATCCTGGGGCACAAGCTGGAGTACAACTACAACAGCCACAACGTCTATATCATGGCCGACAAGCAGAAG
AACGGCATCAAGGTGAACTTCAAGATCCGCCACAACATCGAGGACGGCAGCGTGCAGCTCGCCGACCACT
ACCAGCAGAACACCCCCATCGGCGACGGCCCCGTGCTGCTGCCCGACAACCACTACCTGAGCACCCAGTC
CGCCCTGAGCAAAGACCCCAACGAGAAGCGCGATCACATGGTCCTGCTGGAGTTCGTGACCGCCGCCGGG
ATCACTCTCGGCATGGACGAGCTGTACAAGCTCGAGTCTAGAGGGCCCTTCGAACAAAAACTCATCTCAG
AAGAGGATCTGAATATGCATACCGGTCATCATCACCATCACCATTGAGTTTAAACCCGCTGATCAGCCTC
GACTGTGCCTTCTAGTTGCCAGCCATCTGTTGTTTGCCCCTCCCCCGTGCCTTCCTTGACCCTGGAAGGT
GCCACTCCCACTGTCCTTTCCTAATAAAATGAGGAAATTGCATCGCATTGTCTGAGTAGGTGTCATTCTA
TTCTGGGGGGTGGGGTGGGGCAGGACAGCAAGGGGGAGGATTGGGAAGACAATAGCAGGCATGCTGGGGA
TGCGGTGGGCTCTATGGCTTCTGAGGCGGAAAGAACCAGCTGGGGCTCTAGGGGGTATCCCC
[124 nt withheld, positions 6713-6836]
C
[91 nt withheld, positions 6838-6928]
A
[49 nt withheld, positions 6930-6978]
CCTTTGACGTTGGAGTCCACGTTCTTT
[37 nt withheld, positions 7006-7042]
ACCCTATCTCGGTCTATTCTTTTGATTTATAAGGGATTTTGCCGATTTCGGCCTATTGGTTAAAAAATGA
GCTGATTTAACAAAAATTTAACGCGAATTAATTCTGTGGAATGTGTGTCAGTTAGGGTGTGGAAAGTCCC
CAGGCTCCCCAGCAGGCAGAAGTATGCAAAGCATGCATCTCAATTAGTCAGCAACCAGGTGTGGAAAGTC
CCCAGGCTCCCCAGCAGGCAGAAGTATGCAAAGCATGCATCTCAATTAGTCAGCAACCATAGTCCCGCCC
CTAACTCCGCCCATCCCGCCCCTAACTCCGCCCAGTTCCGCCCATTCTCCGCCCCATGGCTGACTAATTT
TTTTT
